LOCUS       Exported 8496 bp ds-DNA circular SYN 12-MAY-2021
DEFINITION  synthetic circular DNA
ACCESSION   .
VERSION     .
KEYWORDS    pAL119-Flt3L
SOURCE      synthetic DNA construct
  ORGANISM  synthetic DNA construct
REFERENCE   1 (bases 1 to 8496)
  AUTHORS   Ali S, Curtin JF, Zirger JM, Xiong W, King GD, Barcia C, Liu C,
            Puntel M, Goverdhana S, Lowenstein PR, Castro MG
  TITLE     Inflammatory and anti-glioma effects of an adenovirus expressing
            human soluble Fms-like tyrosine kinase 3 ligand (hsFlt3L): treatment
            with hsFlt3L inhibits intracranial glioma progression.
  JOURNAL   Mol Ther. 2004 Dec . 10(6):1071-84.
  PUBMED    15564139
REFERENCE   2 (bases 1 to 8496)
  AUTHORS   .
  TITLE     Direct Submission
  JOURNAL   Exported May 12, 2021 from SnapGene Server 1.1.58
            http://www.snapgene.com
FEATURES             Location/Qualifiers
     source          1..8496
                     /organism="synthetic DNA construct"
                     /mol_type="other DNA"
     repeat_region   1..103
                     /label=ITR
                     /note="inverted terminal repeat of human adenovirus
                     serotype 5"
     promoter        577..780
                     /label=CMV promoter
                     /note="human cytomegalovirus (CMV) immediate early
                     promoter"
     primer_bind     731..751
                     /label=CMV-F
                     /note="Human CMV immediate early promoter, forward primer"
     primer_bind     777..801
                     /label=LNCX
                     /note="Human CMV promoter, forward primer"
     misc_feature    878..934
                     /label=MCS
                     /note="pUC18/19 multiple cloning site"
     CDS             6048..6239
                     /codon_start=1
                     /gene="rop"
                     /product="Rop protein, which maintains plasmids at low copy
                     number"
                     /label=rop
                     /translation="MTKQEKTALNMARFIRSQTLTLLEKLNELDADEQADICESLHDHA
                     DELYRSCLARFGDDGENL"
     primer_bind     complement(6233..6255)
                     /label=pGEX 3'
                     /note="pGEX vectors, reverse primer"
     misc_feature    6341..6481
                     /label=bom
                     /note="basis of mobility region from pBR322"
     primer_bind     6396..6415
                     /label=pRS-marker
                     /note="pRS vectors, use to sequence yeast selectable
                     marker"
     primer_bind     complement(6496..6513)
                     /label=L4440
                     /note="L4440 vector, forward primer"
     rep_origin      complement(6667..7255)
                     /direction=LEFT
                     /label=ori
                     /note="high-copy-number ColE1/pMB1/pBR322/pUC origin of
                     replication"
     primer_bind     complement(6747..6766)
                     /label=pBR322ori-F
                     /note="pBR322 origin, forward primer"
     CDS             complement(7426..8286)
                     /codon_start=1
                     /gene="bla"
                     /product="beta-lactamase"
                     /label=AmpR
                     /note="confers resistance to ampicillin, carbenicillin, and
                     related antibiotics"
                     /translation="MSIQHFRVALIPFFAAFCLPVFAHPETLVKVKDAEDQLGARVGYI
                     ELDLNSGKILESFRPEERFPMMSTFKVLLCGAVLSRVDAGQEQLGRRIHYSQNDLVEYS
                     PVTEKHLTDGMTVRELCSAAITMSDNTAANLLLTTIGGPKELTAFLHNMGDHVTRLDRW
                     EPELNEAIPNDERDTTMPAAMATTLRKLLTGELLTLASRQQLIDWMEADKVAGPLLRSA
                     LPAGWFIADKSGAGERGSRGIIAALGPDGKPSRIVVIYTTGSQATMDERNRQIAEIGAS
                     LIKHW"
     primer_bind     8049..8068
                     /label=Amp-R
                     /note="Ampicillin resistance gene, reverse primer"
     promoter        complement(8287..8391)
                     /gene="bla"
                     /label=AmpR promoter
     primer_bind     8459..8477
                     /label=pBRforEco
                     /note="pBR322 vectors, upsteam of EcoRI site, forward
                     primer"
ORIGIN
        1 catcatcaat aatatacctt attttggatt gaagccaata tgataatgag ggggtggagt
       61 ttgtgacgtg gcgcggggcg tgggaacggg gcgggtgacg tagtagtgtg gcggaagtgt
      121 gatgttgcaa gtgtggcgga acacatgtaa gcgacggatg tggcaaaagt gacgtttttg
      181 gtgtgcgccg gtgtanacng gaagtgacaa ttttcgcgcg gttttaggcg gatgttgtag
      241 taaatttggg cgtaaccnag taanatttgg ccattttcgc gggaaaactg aataagagga
      301 agtgaaatct gaataattnt gtgttactca tagcgcgtaa tatttgtcta gggccgcggg
      361 gactttgacc gtttacgtgg agactcgccc aggtgttttt ctcaggtgtt ttccgcgttc
      421 cgggtcaaag ttggcgtttt attattatag tcagctctag actcnagaag cttgcatgcc
      481 tgcaggtcaa ttccctggca ttatgcccag tacatgacct tatgggactt tcctacttgg
      541 cagtacatct acgtattagt catcgctatt accatggtga tgcggttttg gcagtacatc
      601 aatgggcgtg gatagcggtt tgactcacgg ggatttncaa gtctccaccc cattgacgtc
      661 aatgggagtt tgttttggca ccaaaatcaa cgggactttc caaaatgtcg taacaactcc
      721 gccccattga cgcaaatggg cggtaggcgt gtacggtggg aggtctatat aagcagagct
      781 cgtttagtga accgtcagat cgcctggaga cgccatccac gctgttttga cctccataga
      841 agacaccggg accgatccag cctggggatc ttccctgaag cttgcatgcc tgcaggtcga
      901 ctctagagga tccccgggta ccgagctcga attccggggc ccccggccga aatgacagtg
      961 ctggcgccag cctggagccc aacaacctat ctcctcctgc tgctgctgct gagctcggga
     1021 ctcagtggga cccaggactg ctccttccaa cacagcccca tctcctccga cttcgctgtc
     1081 aaaatccgtg agctgtctga ctacctgctt caagattacc cagtcaccgt ggcctccaac
     1141 ctgcaggacg aggagctctg cgggggcctc tggcggctgg tcctggcaca gcgctggatg
     1201 gagcggctca agactgtcgc tgggtccaag atgcaaggct tgctggagcg cgtgaacacg
     1261 gagatacact ttgtcaccaa atgtgccttt cagccccccc ccagctgtct tcgcttcgtc
     1321 cagaccaaca tctcccgcct cctgcaggag acctccgagc agctggtggc gctgaagccc
     1381 tggatcactc gccagaactt ctcccggtgc ctggagctgc agtgtcagcc cgtagagacg
     1441 gtgtttcacc gtgtcagcca ggatggtctc gatctcctga cctcgtgatc tgcccgcctc
     1501 ggcctcccaa agtgctagga ttacagatac tcctcaaccc tgccaccccc atggagtccc
     1561 cggcccctgg aggccacagc cccgacagcc ccgcagcccc ctctgctcct cctactgctg
     1621 ctgcccgtgg gcctcctgct gctggccgct gcctggtgcc tgcactggca gaggacgcgg
     1681 cggaggacac cccgccctgg ggagcaggtg ccccccgtcc ccagtcccca ggacctgctg
     1741 cttgtggagc actgacctgg ccaaggcctc atcctgcgga gccttaaaca acgcagtgag
     1801 acagacatct atcatcccat tttacagggg aggatactga ggcacacaga ggggagtcac
     1861 cagccagagg atgcatagcc tggacacaga ggaagttggc tagaggccgg tcccttcctt
     1921 gggcccctct cattccctcc ccagaatgga ggcaacgcca gaatccagca ccggccccat
     1981 ttacccaact ctgtacaaag cccccggaat tcatcgatga tatcagatcc cacgtcacta
     2041 ttgtatactc tatattatac tctatgttat actctgtaat cctactcaat aaacgtgtca
     2101 cgcctgtgaa accgtactaa gtctcccgtg tcttcttatc accatcaggt gacatcctcg
     2161 cccaggctgt caatcatgcc ggtatcgatt ccagtagcac cggccccacg ctgacaaccc
     2221 actcttgcag cgttagcagc gcccctctta acaagccgac ccccaccagc gtcgcggtta
     2281 ctaacactcc tctccccgac ctgcagccca agcttctcga gtctagagtg gaaggtgctg
     2341 aggtacgatg agacccgcac caggtgcaga ccctgcgagt gtggcggtaa acatattagg
     2401 aaccagcctg tgatgctgga tgtgaccgag gagctgaggc ccgatcactt ggtgctggcc
     2461 tgcacccgcg ctgagtttgg ctctagcgat gaagatacag attgaggtac tgaaatgtgt
     2521 gggcgtggct taagggtggg aaagaatata taaggtgggg gtcttatgta gttttgtatc
     2581 tgttttgcag cagccgccgc cgccatgagc accaactcgt ttgatggaag cattgtgagc
     2641 tcatatttga caacgcgcat gcccccatgg gccggggtgc gtcagaatgt gatgggctcc
     2701 agcattgatg gtcgccccgt cctgcccgca aactctacta ccttgaccta cgagaccgtg
     2761 tctggaacgc cgttggagac tgcagcctcc gccgccgctt cagccgctgc agccaccgcc
     2821 cgcgggattg tgactgactt tgctttcctg agcccgcttg caagcagtgc agcttcccgt
     2881 tcatccgccc gcgatgacaa gttgacggct cttttggcac aattggattc tttgacccgg
     2941 gaacttaatg tcgtttctca gcagctgttg gatctgcgcc agcaggtttc tgccctgaag
     3001 gcttcctccc ctcccaatgc ggtttaaaac ataaataaaa aaccagactc tgtttggatt
     3061 tggatcaagc aagtgtcttg ctgtctttat ttaggggttt tgcgcgcgcg gtaggcccgg
     3121 gaccagcggt ctcggtcgtt gagggtcctg tgtatttttt ccaggacgtg gtaaaggtga
     3181 ctctggatgt tcagatacat gggcataagc ccgtctctgg ggtggaggta gcaccactgc
     3241 agagcttcat gctgcggggt ggtgttgtag atgatccagt cgtagcagga gcgctgggcg
     3301 tggtgcctaa aaatgtcttt cagtagcaag ctgattgcca ggggcaggcc cttggtgtaa
     3361 gtgtttacaa agcggttaag ctgggatggg tgcatacgtg gggatatgag atgcatcttg
     3421 gactgtattt ttaggttggc tatgttccca gccatatccc tccggggatt catgttgtgc
     3481 agaaccacca gcacagtgta tccggtgcac ttgggaaatt tgtcatgtag cttagaagga
     3541 aatgcgtgga agaacttgga gacgcccttg tgacctccaa gattttccat gcattcgtcc
     3601 ataatgatgg caatgggccc acgggcggcg gcctgggcga agatatttct gggatcacta
     3661 acgtcatagt tgtgttccag gatgagatcg tcataggcca tttttacaaa gcgcgggcgg
     3721 agggtgccag actgcggtat aatggttcca tccggcccag gggcgtagtt accctcacag
     3781 atttgcattt cccacgcttt gagttcagat ggggggatca tgtctacctg cggggcgatg
     3841 aagaaaacgg tttccggggt aggggagatc agctgggaag aaagcaggtt cctgagcagc
     3901 tgcgacttac cgcagccggt gggcccgtaa atcacaccta ttaccggctg caactggtag
     3961 ttaagagagc tgcagctgcc gtcatccctg agcagggggg ccacttcgtt aagcatgtcc
     4021 ctgactcgca tgttttccct gaccaaatcc gccagaaggc gctcgccgcc cagcgatagc
     4081 agttcttgca aggaagcaaa gtttttcaac ggtttgagac cgtccgccgt aggcatgctt
     4141 ttgagcgttt gaccaagcag ttccaggcgg tcccacagct cggtcacctg ctctacggca
     4201 tctcgatcca gcatatctcc tcgtttcgcg ggttggggcg gctttcgctg tacggcagta
     4261 gtcggtgctc gtccagacgg gccagggtca tgtctttcca cgggcgcagg gtcctcgtca
     4321 gcgtagtctg ggtcacggtg aaggggtgcg ctccgggctg cgcgctggcc agggtgcgct
     4381 tgaggctggt cctgctggtg ctgaagcgct gccggtcttc gccctgcgcg tcggccaggt
     4441 agcatttgac catggtgtca tagtccagcc cctccgcggc gtggcccttg gcgcgcagct
     4501 tgcccttgga ggaggcgccg cacgaggggc agtgcagact tttgagggcg tagagcttgg
     4561 gcgcgagaaa taccgattcc ggggagtagg catccgcgcc gcaggccccg cagacggtct
     4621 cgcattccac gagccaggtg agctctggcc gttcggggtc aaaaaccagg tttcccccat
     4681 gctttttgat gcgtttctta cctctggttt ccatgagccg gtgtccacgc tcggtgacga
     4741 aaaggctgtc cgtgtccccg tatacagact tgagaggcct gtcctcgacc gatgcccttg
     4801 agagccttca acccagtcag ctccttccgg tgggcgcggg gcatgactat cgtcgccgca
     4861 cttatgactg tcttctttat catgcaactc gtaggacagg tgccggcagc gctctgggtc
     4921 attttcggcg aggaccgctt tcgctggagc gcgacgatga tcggcctgtc gcttgcggta
     4981 ttcggaatct tgcacgccct cgctcaagcc ttcgtcactg gtcccgccac caaacgtttc
     5041 ggcgagaagc aggccattat cgccggcatg gcggccgacg cgctgggcta cgtcttgctg
     5101 gcgttcgcga cgcgaggctg gatggccttc cccattatga ttcttctcgc ttccggcggc
     5161 atcgggatgc ccgcgttgca ggccatgctg tccaggcagg tagatgacga ccatcaggga
     5221 cagcttcaag gatcgctcgc ggctcttacc agcctaactt cgatcactgg accgctgatc
     5281 gtcacggcga tttatgccgc ctcggcgagc acatggaacg ggttggcatg gattgtaggc
     5341 gccgccctat accttgtctg cctccccgcg ttgcgtcgcg gtgcatggag ccgggccacc
     5401 tcgacctgaa tggaagccgg cggcacctcg ctaacggatt caccactcca agaattggag
     5461 ccaatcaatt cttgcggaga actgtgaatg cgcaaaccaa cccttggcag aacatatcca
     5521 tcgcgtccgc catctccagc agccgcacgc ggcgcatctc gggcagcgtt gggtcctggc
     5581 cacgggtgcg catgatcgtg ctcctgtcgt tgaggacccg gctaggctgg cggggttgcc
     5641 ttactggtta gcagaatgaa tcaccgatac gcgagcgaac gtgaagcgac tgctgctgca
     5701 aaacgtctgc gacctgagca acaacatgaa tggtcttcgg tttccgtgtt tcgtaaagtc
     5761 tggaaacgcg gaagtcagcg ccctgcacca ttatgttccg gatctgcatc gcaggatgct
     5821 gctggctacc ctgtggaaca cctacatctg tattaacgaa gcgctggcat tgaccctgag
     5881 tgatttttct ctggtcccgc cgcatccata ccgccagttg tttaccctca caacgttcca
     5941 gtaaccgggc atgttcatca tcagtaaccc gtatcgtgag catcctctct cgtttcatcg
     6001 gtatcattac ccccatgaac agaaatcccc cttacacgga ggcatcagtg accaaacagg
     6061 aaaaaaccgc ccttaacatg gcccgcttta tcagaagcca gacattaacg cttctggaga
     6121 aactcaacga gctggacgcg gatgaacagg cagacatctg tgaatcgctt cacgaccacg
     6181 ctgatgagct ttaccgcagc tgcctcgcgc gtttcggtga tgacggtgaa aacctctgac
     6241 acatgcagct cccggagacg gtcacagctt gtctgtaagc ggatgccggg agcagacaag
     6301 cccgtcaggg cgcgtcagcg ggtgttggcg ggtgtcgggg cgcagccatg acccagtcac
     6361 gtagcgatag cggagtgtat actggcttaa ctatgcggca tcagagcaga ttgtactgag
     6421 agtgcaccat atgcggtgtg aaataccgca cagatgcgta aggagaaaat accgcatcag
     6481 gcgctcttcc gcttcctcgc tcactgactc gctgcgctcg gtcgttcggc tgcggcgagc
     6541 ggtatcagct cactcaaagg cggtaatacg gttatccaca gaatcagggg ataacgcagg
     6601 aaagaacatg tgagcaaaag gccagcaaaa ggccaggaac cgtaaaaagg ccgcgttgct
     6661 ggcgtttttc cataggctcc gcccccctga cgagcatcac aaaaatcgac gctcaagtca
     6721 gaggtggcga aacccgacag gactataaag ataccaggcg tttccccctg gaagctccct
     6781 cgtgcgctct cctgttccga ccctgccgct taccggatac ctgtccgcct ttctcccttc
     6841 gggaagcgtg gcgctttctc atagctcacg ctgtaggtat ctcagttcgg tgtaggtcgt
     6901 tcgctccaag ctgggctgtg tgcacgaacc ccccgttcag cccgaccgct gcgccttatc
     6961 cggtaactat cgtcttgagt ccaacccggt aagacacgac ttatcgccac tggcagcagc
     7021 cactggtaac aggattagca gagcgaggta tgtaggcggt gctacagagt tcttgaagtg
     7081 gtggcctaac tacggctaca ctagaaggac agtatttggt atctgcgctc tgctgaagcc
     7141 agttaccttc ggaaaaagag ttggtagctc ttgatccggc aaacaaacca ccgctggtag
     7201 cggtggtttt tttgtttgca agcagcagat tacgcgcaga aaaaaaggat ctcaagaaga
     7261 tcctttgatc ttttctacgg ggtctgacgc tcagtggaac gaaaactcac gttaagggat
     7321 tttggtcatg agattatcaa aaaggatctt cacctagatc cttttaaatt aaaaatgaag
     7381 ttttaaatca atctaaagta tatatgagta aacttggtct gacagttacc aatgcttaat
     7441 cagtgaggca cctatctcag cgatctgtct atttcgttca tccatagttg cctgactccc
     7501 cgtcgtgtag ataactacga tacgggaggg cttaccatct ggccccagtg ctgcaatgat
     7561 accgcgagac ccacgctcac cggctccaga tttatcagca ataaaccagc cagccggaag
     7621 ggccgagcgc agaagtggtc ctgcaacttt atccgcctcc atccagtcta ttaattgttg
     7681 ccgggaagct agagtaagta gttcgccagt taatagtttg cgcaacgttg ttgccattgc
     7741 tgcaggcatc gtggtgtcac gctcgtcgtt tggtatggct tcattcagct ccggttccca
     7801 acgatcaagg cgagttacat gatcccccat gttgtgcaaa aaagcggtta gctccttcgg
     7861 tcctccgatc gttgtcagaa gtaagttggc cgcagtgtta tcactcatgg ttatggcagc
     7921 actgcataat tctcttactg tcatgccatc cgtaagatgc ttttctgtga ctggtgagta
     7981 ctcaaccaag tcattctgag aatagtgtat gcggcgaccg agttgctctt gcccggcgtc
     8041 aacacgggat aataccgcgc cacatagcag aactttaaaa gtgctcatca ttggaaaacg
     8101 ttcttcgggg cgaaaactct caaggatctt accgctgttg agatccagtt cgatgtaacc
     8161 cactcgtgca cccaactgat cttcagcatc ttttactttc accagcgttt ctgggtgagc
     8221 aaaaacagga aggcaaaatg ccgcaaaaaa gggaataagg gcgacacgga aatgttgaat
     8281 actcatactc ttcctttttc aatattattg aagcatttat cagggttatt gtctcatgag
     8341 cggatacata tttgaatgta tttagaaaaa taaacaaata ggggttccgc gcacatttcc
     8401 ccgaaaagtg ccacctgacg tctaagaaac cattattatc atgacattaa cctataaaaa
     8461 taggcgtatc acgaggccct ttcgtcttca agaatt
//
