[The description below was written by a language model from this plasmid's Addgene catalogue record and the feature table of its GenBank file.]
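Description:
pAL119-Flt3L is an adenoviral shuttle (transfer) plasmid carrying the cDNA for human soluble Fms-like tyrosine kinase 3 ligand (FLT3LG), built on the roughly 7.3 kb pAL119 backbone for a total of about 8.5 kb. The bacterial portion is pBR322-like. It has a ColE1/pMB1-type origin together with the rop gene and the bom mobility region, which fits the low-copy designation in the catalogue entry. A beta-lactamase gene under its own promoter provides ampicillin selection in E. coli.

The eukaryotic portion begins with a left inverted terminal repeat of human adenovirus serotype 5. This is followed by the human cytomegalovirus immediate early promoter and a pUC-type multiple cloning site. The roughly 1.2 kb Flt3L insert was introduced at BamHI, with both sites destroyed in cloning. The feature table does not annotate the insert itself, any polyadenylation signal, or the large stretch between the cloning site and the rop gene. The exact position and orientation of the cDNA and the nature of the downstream sequence therefore cannot be read from the record. In shuttle vectors of this kind that region typically holds adenoviral genome sequence used for homologous recombination, but this is not stated here.

A single ITR and a CMV expression cassette suggest that the plasmid serves as a donor for generating recombinant serotype 5 adenovirus expressing secreted Flt3L, rather than as a complete viral genome. The associated publication describes such a vector being used to study inflammatory and anti-tumour effects of Flt3L in intracranial glioma models, where its delivery inhibited tumour progression.
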