Addgene plasmid #21910: pAL119-Flt3L
Depositing lab: Maria Castro. Depositing organization: Cedars-Sinai Medical Center. Publication: Inflammatory and anti-glioma effects of an adenovirus expressing human soluble Fms-like tyrosine kinase 3 ligand (hsFlt3L): treatment with hsFlt3L inhibits intracranial glioma progression. Ali S, Curtin JF, Zirger JM, Xiong W, King GD, Barcia C, Liu C, Puntel M, Goverdhana S, Lowenstein PR, Castro MG. Mol Ther. 2004 Dec . 10(6):1071-84. 10.1016/j.ymthe.2004.08.025 PubMed 15564139.
Backbone
  Vector backbone: pAL119
  Backbone size w/o insert (bp): 7300
  Vector type: Adenoviral
Growth in bacteria
  Bacterial resistance: Ampicillin, 100 μg/mL
  Growth temperature: 37°C
  Growth strain: DH5alpha
  Copy number: Low Copy
Gene/Insert
  Gene/Insert name: Human Soluble Fms-like Tyrosine Kinase 3 Ligand (alt name: Flt3L)
  Species: H. sapiens (human)
  Insert size (bp): 1200
  GenBank ID: BC136464
  Entrez Gene: FLT3LG (a.k.a. FL, FLG3L, FLT3L)
  Cloning method: Restriction Enzyme; 5′ cloning site BamHI (destroyed during cloning); 3′ cloning site BamHI (destroyed during cloning)
  Sequencing primers: 5′ n/a
Terms and licenses: Academic/Nonprofit Terms; Industry Terms: Not Available to Industry
How to cite: pAL119-Flt3L was a gift from Maria Castro (Addgene plasmid # 21910 ; http://n2t.net/addgene:21910 ; RRID:Addgene_21910)
