>Addgene plasmid #21910 | pAL119-Flt3L | addgene partial sequence | sequence record 27559 | 21910 with CMV-F
TAAGCAGAGCTCGTTTAGTGAACCGTCAGATCGCCTGGAGACGCCATCCACGCTGTTTTGACCTCCATAG
AAGACACCGGGACCGATCCAGCCTGGGGATCTTCCCTGAAGCTTGCATGCCTGCAGGTCGACTCTAGAGG
ATCCCCGGGTACCGAGCTCGAATTCCGGGGCCCCCGGCCGAAATGACAGTGCTGGCGCCAGCCTGGAGCC
CAACAACCTATCTCCTCCTGCTGCTGCTGCTGAGCTCGGGACTCAGTGGGACCCAGGACTGCTCCTTCCA
ACACAGCCCCATCTCCTCCGACTTCGCTGTCAAAATCCGTGAGCTGTCTGACTACCTGCTTCAAGATTAC
CCAGTCACCGTGGCCTCCAACCTGCAGGACGAGGAGCTCTGCGGGGGCCTCTGGCGGCTGGTCCTGGCAC
AGCGCTGGATGGAGCGGCTCAAGACTGTCGCTGGGTCCAAGATGCAAGGCTTGCTGGAGCGCGTGAACAC
GGAGATACACTTTGTCACCAAATGTGCCTTTCAGCCCCCCCCCAGCTGTCTTCGCTTCGTCCAGACCAAC
ATCTCCCGCCTCCTGCAGGAGACCTCCGAGC
